>Addgene plasmid #153944 | pCsy-crRNA-EV | addgene full sequence | sequence record 308572 | Addgene NGS Result
TGTAGTCTTATGCAATACTCTTGTAGTCTTGCAACATGGTAACGATGAGTTAGCAACATGCCTTACAAGG
AGAGAAAAAGCACCGTGCATGCCGATTGGTGGAAGTAAGGTGGTACGATCGTGCCTTATTAGGAAGGCAA
CAGACGGGTCTGACATGGATTGGACGAACCACTGAATTGCCGCATTGCAGAGATATTGTATTTAAGTGCC
TAGCTCGATACATAAACGGGTCTCTCTGGTTAGACCAGATCTGAGCCTGGGAGCTCTCTGGCTAACTAGG
GAACCCACTGCTTAAGCCTCAATAAAGCTTGCCTTGAGTGCTTCAAGTAGTGTGTGCCCGTCTGTTGTGT
GACTCTGGTAACTAGAGATCCCTCAGACCCTTTTAGTCAGTGTGGAAAATCTCTAGCAGTGGCGCCCGAA
CAGGGACTTGAAAGCGAAAGGGAAACCAGAGGAGCTCTCTCGACGCAGGACTCGGCTTGCTGAAGCGCGC
ACGGCAAGAGGCGAGGGGCGGCGACTGGTGAGTACGCCAAAAATTTTGACTAGCGGAGGCTAGAAGGAGA
GAGATGGGTGCGAGAGCGTCAGTATTAAGCGGGGGAGAATTAGATCGCGATGGGAAAAAATTCGGTTAAG
GCCAGGGGGAAAGAAAAAATATAAATTAAAACATATAGTATGGGCAAGCAGGGAGCTAGAACGATTCGCA
GTTAATCCTGGCCTGTTAGAAACATCAGAAGGCTGTAGACAAATACTGGGACAGCTACAACCATCCCTTC
AGACAGGATCAGAAGAACTTAGATCATTATATAATACAGTAGCAACCCTCTATTGTGTGCATCAAAGGAT
AGAGATAAAAGACACCAAGGAAGCTTTAGACAAGATAGAGGAAGAGCAAAACAAAAGTAAGACCACCGCA
CAGCAAGCGGCCGCTGATCTTCAGACCTGGAGGAGGAGATATGAGGGACAATTGGAGAAGTGAATTATAT
AAATATAAAGTAGTAAAAATTGAACCATTAGGAGTAGCACCCACCAAGGCAAAGAGAAGAGTGGTGCAGA
GAGAAAAAAGAGCAGTGGGAATAGGAGCTTTGTTCCTTGGGTTCTTGGGAGCAGCAGGAAGCACTATGGG
CGCAGCGTCAATGACGCTGACGGTACAGGCCAGACAATTATTGTCTGGTATAGTGCAGCAGCAGAACAAT
TTGCTGAGGGCTATTGAGGCGCAACAGCATCTGTTGCAACTCACAGTCTGGGGCATCAAGCAGCTCCAGG
CAAGAATCCTGGCTGTGGAAAGATACCTAAAGGATCAACAGCTCCTGGGGATTTGGGGTTGCTCTGGAAA
ACTCATTTGCACCACTGCTGTGCCTTGGAATGCTAGTTGGAGTAATAAATCTCTGGAACAGATTTGGAAT
CACACGACCTGGATGGAGTGGGACAGAGAAATTAACAATTACACAAGCTTAATACACTCCTTAATTGAAG
AATCGCAAAACCAGCAAGAAAAGAATGAACAAGAATTATTGGAATTAGATAAATGGGCAAGTTTGTGGAA
TTGGTTTAACATAACAAATTGGCTGTGGTATATAAAATTATTCATAATGATAGTAGGAGGCTTGGTAGGT
TTAAGAATAGTTTTTGCTGTACTTTCTATAGTGAATAGAGTTAGGCAGGGATATTCACCATTATCGTTTC
AGACCCACCTCCCAACCCCGAGGGGACCCAGAGAGGGCCTATTTCCCATGATTCCTTCATATTTGCATAT
ACGATACAAGGCTGTTAGAGAGATAATTAGAATTAATTTGACTGTAAACACAAAGATATTAGTACAAAAT
ACGTGACGTAGAAAGTAATAATTTCTTGGGTAGTTTGCAGTTTTAAAATTATGTTTTAAAATGGACTATC
ATATGCTTACCGTAACTTGAAAGTATTTCGATTTCTTGGCTTTATATATCTTGTGGAAAGGACGAAACAC
CGGTTCACTGCCGTATAGGCAGCTAAGAAATGAGACGGCAGCCAGGGATCCTATCCGTCTCAGTTCACTG
CCGTATAGGCAGCTAAGAAAACTTTTTTTGAATTCTAGATCTTGAGACAAATGGCAGTATTCATCCACAA
TTTTAAAAGAAAAGGGGGGATTGGGGGGTACAGTGCAGGGGAAAGAATAGTAGACATAATAGCAACAGAC
ATACAAACTAAAGAATTACAAAAACAAATTACAAAAATTCAAAATTTTCGGGTTTATTACAGGGACAGCA
GAGATCCACTTTGGCGCCGGCTCGAGTGGCTCCGGTGCCCGTCAGTGGGCAGAGCGCACATCGCCCACAG
TCCCCGAGAAGTTGGGGGGAGGGGTCGGCAATTGAACCGGTGCCTAGAGAAGGTGGCGCGGGGTAAACTG
GGAAAGTGATGTCGTGTACTGGCTCCGCCTTTTTCCCGAGGGTGGGGGAGAACCGTATATAAGTGCAGTA
GTCGCCGTGAACGTTCTTTTTCGCAACGGGTTTGCCGCCAGAACACAGGTGTCGTGACGCGGGATCCTAG
CGGCAGCGGCGCCACCAACTTCAGCCTGCTGAAGCAGGCCGGCGACGTGGAGGAGAACCCCGGCCCCATG
ACCGAGTACAAGCCCACGGTGCGCCTCGCCACCCGCGACGACGTCCCCAGGGCCGTACGCACCCTCGCCG
CCGCGTTCGCCGACTACCCCGCCACGCGCCACACCGTCGATCCGGACCGCCACATCGAGCGGGTCACCGA
GCTGCAAGAACTCTTCCTCACGCGCGTCGGGCTCGACATCGGCAAGGTGTGGGTCGCGGACGACGGCGCC
GCGGTGGCGGTCTGGACCACGCCGGAGAGCGTCGAAGCGGGGGCGGTGTTCGCCGAGATCGGCCCGCGCA
TGGCCGAGTTGAGCGGTTCCCGGCTGGCCGCGCAGCAACAGATGGAAGGCCTCCTGGCGCCGCACCGGCC
CAAGGAGCCCGCGTGGTTCCTGGCCACCGTCGGAGTCTCGCCCGACCACCAGGGCAAGGGTCTGGGCAGC
GCCGTCGTGCTCCCCGGAGTGGAGGCGGCCGAGCGCGCCGGGGTGCCCGCCTTCCTGGAGACCTCCGCGC
CCCGCAACCTCCCCTTCTACGAGCGGCTCGGCTTCACCGTCACCGCCGACGTCGAGGTGCCCGAAGGACC
GCGCACCTGGTGCATGACCCGCAAGCCCGGTGCCTGAACGCGTTAAGTCGACAATCAACCTCTGGATTAC
AAAATTTGTGAAAGATTGACTGGTATTCTTAACTATGTTGCTCCTTTTACGCTATGTGGATACGCTGCTT
TAATGCCTTTGTATCATGCTATTGCTTCCCGTATGGCTTTCATTTTCTCCTCCTTGTATAAATCCTGGTT
GCTGTCTCTTTATGAGGAGTTGTGGCCCGTTGTCAGGCAACGTGGCGTGGTGTGCACTGTGTTTGCTGAC
GCAACCCCCACTGGTTGGGGCATTGCCACCACCTGTCAGCTCCTTTCCGGGACTTTCGCTTTCCCCCTCC
CTATTGCCACGGCGGAACTCATCGCCGCCTGCCTTGCCCGCTGCTGGACAGGGGCTCGGCTGTTGGGCAC
TGACAATTCCGTGGTGTTGTCGGGGAAATCATCGTCCTTTCCTTGGCTGCTCGCCTGTGTTGCCACCTGG
ATTCTGCGCGGGACGTCCTTCTGCTACGTCCCTTCGGCCCTCAATCCAGCGGACCTTCCTTCCCGCGGCC
TGCTGCCGGCTCTGCGGCCTCTTCCGCGTCTTCGCCTTCGCCCTCAGACGAGTCGGATCTCCCTTTGGGC
CGCCTCCCCGCGTCGACTTTAAGACCAATGACTTACAAGGCAGCTGTAGATCTTAGCCACTTTTTAAAAG
AAAAGGGGGGACTGGAAGGGCTAATTCACTCCCAACGAAGACAAGATCTGCTTTTTGCTTGTACTGGGTC
TCTCTGGTTAGACCAGATCTGAGCCTGGGAGCTCTCTGGCTAACTAGGGAACCCACTGCTTAAGCCTCAA
TAAAGCTTGCCTTGAGTGCTTCAAGTAGTGTGTGCCCGTCTGTTGTGTGACTCTGGTAACTAGAGATCCC
TCAGACCCTTTTAGTCAGTGTGGAAAATCTCTAGCAGTACGTATAGTAGTTCATGTCATCTTATTATTCA
GTATTTATAACTTGCAAAGAAATGAATATCAGAGAGTGAGAGGAACTTGTTTATTGCAGCTTATAATGGT
TACAAATAAAGCAATAGCATCACAAATTTCACAAATAAAGCATTTTTTTCACTGCATTCTAGTTGTGGTT
TGTCCAAACTCATCAATGTATCTTATCATGTCTGGCTCTAGCTATCCCGCCCCTAACTCCGCCCATCCCG
CCCCTAACTCCGCCCAGTTCCGCCCATTCTCCGCCCCATGGCTGACTAATTTTTTTTATTTATGCAGAGG
CCGAGGCCGCCTCGGCCTCTGAGCTATTCCAGAAGTAGTGAGGAGGCTTTTTTGGAGGCCTAGGGACGTA
CCCAATTCGCCCTATAGTGAGTCGTATTACGCGCGCTCACTGGCCGTCGTTTTACAACGTCGTGACTGGG
AAAACCCTGGCGTTACCCAACTTAATCGCCTTGCAGCACATCCCCCTTTCGCCAGCTGGCGTAATAGCGA
AGAGGCCCGCACCGATCGCCCTTCCCAACAGTTGCGCAGCCTGAATGGCGAATGGG
[124 nt withheld, positions 4677-4800]
C
[91 nt withheld, positions 4802-4892]
A
[49 nt withheld, positions 4894-4942]
CCTTTGACGTTGGAGTCCACGTTCTTT
[37 nt withheld, positions 4970-5006]
ACCCTATCTCGGTCTATTCTTTTGATTTATAAGGGATTTTGCCGATTTCGGCCTATTGGTTAAAAAATGA
GCTGATTTAACAAAAATTTAACGCGAATTTTAACAAAATATTAACGCTTACAATTTAGGTGGCACTTTTC
GGGGAAATGTGCGCGGAACCCCTATTTGTTTATTTTTCTAAATACATTCAAATATGTATCCGCTCATGAG
ACAATAACCCTGATAAATGCTTCAATAATATTGAAAAAGGAAGAGTATGAGTATTCAACATTTCCGTGTC
GCCCTTATTCCCTTTTTTGCGGCATTTTGCCTTCCTGTTTTTGCTCACCCAGAAACGCTGGTGAAAGTAA
AAGATGCTGAAGATCAGTTGGGTGCACGAGTGGGTTACATCGAACTGGATCTCAACAGCGGTAAGATCCT
TGAGAGTTTTCGCCCCGAAGAACGTTTTCCAATGATGAGCACTTTTAAAGTTCTGCTATGTGGCGCGGTA
TTATCCCGTATTGACGCCGGGCAAGAGCAACTCGGTCGCCGCATACACTATTCTCAGAATGACTTGGTTG
AGTACTCACCAGTCACAGAAAAGCATCTTACGGATGGCATGACAGTAAGAGAATTATGCAGTGCTGCCAT
AACCATGAGTGATAACACTGCGGCCAACTTACTTCTGACAACGATCGGAGGACCGAAGGAGCTAACCGCT
TTTTTGCACAACATGGGGGATCATGTAACTCGCCTTGATCGTTGGGAACCGGAGCTGAATGAAGCCATAC
CAAACGACGAGCGTGACACCACGATGCCTGTAGCAATGGCAACAACGTTGCGCAAACTATTAACTGGCGA
ACTACTTACTCTAGCTTCCCGGCAACAATTAATAGACTGGATGGAGGCGGATAAAGTTGCAGGACCACTT
CTGCGCTCGGCCCTTCCGGCTGGCTGGTTTATTGCTGATAAATCTGGAGCCGGTGAGCGTGGGTCTCGCG
GTATCATTGCAGCACTGGGGCCAGATGGTAAGCCCTCCCGTATCGTAGTTATCTACACGACGGGGAGTCA
GGCAACTATGGATGAACGAAATAGACAGATCGCTGAGATAGGTGCCTCACTGATTAAGCATTGGTAACTG
TCAGACCAAGTTTACTCATATATACTTTAGATTGATTTAAAACTTCATTTTTAATTTAAAAGGATCTAGG
TGAAGATCCTTTTTGATAATCTCATGACCAAAATCCCTTAACGTGAGTTTTCGTTCCACTGAGCGTCAGA
CCCCGTAGAAAAGATCAAAGGATCTTCTTGAGATCCTTTTTTTCTGCGCGTAATCTGCTGCTTGCAAACA
AAAAAACCACCGCTACCAGCGGTGGTTTGTTTGCCGGATCAAGAGCTACCAACTCTTTTTCCGAAGGTAA
CTGGCTTCAGCAGAGCGCAGATACCAAATACTGTTCTTCTAGTGTAGCCGTAGTTAGGCCACCACTTCAA
GAACTCTGTAGCACCGCCTACATACCTCGCTCTGCTAATCCTGTTACCAGTGGCTGCTGCCAGTGGCGAT
AAGTCGTGTCTTACCGGGTTGGACTCAAGACGATAGTTACCGGATAAGGCGCAGCGGTCGGGCTGAACGG
GGGGTTCGTGCACACAGCCCAGCTTGGAGCGAACGACCTACACCGAACTGAGATACCTACAGCGTGAGCT
ATGAGAAAGCGCCACGCTTCCCGAAGGGAGAAAGGCGGACAGGTATCCGGTAAGCGGCAGGGTCGGAACA
GGAGAGCGCACGAGGGAGCTTCCAGGGGGAAACGCCTGGTATCTTTATAGTCCTGTCGGGTTTCGCCACC
TCTGACTTGAGCGTCGATTTTTGTGATGCTCGTCAGGGGGGCGGAGCCTATGGAAAAACGCCAGCAACGC
GGCCTTTTTACGGTTCCTGGCCTTTTGCTGGCCTTTTGCTCACATGTTCTTTCCTGCGTTATCCCCTGAT
TCTGTGGATAACCGTATTACCGCCTTTGAGTGAGCTGATACCGCTCGCCGCAGCCGAACGACCGAGCGCA
GCGAGTCAGTGAGCGAGGAAGCGGAAGAGCGCCCAATACGCAAACCGCCTCTCCCCGCGCGTTGGCCGAT
TCATTAATGCAGCTGGCACGACAGGTTTCCCGACTGGAAAGCGGGCAGTGAGCGCAACGCAATTAATGTG
AGTTAGCTCACTCATTAGGCACCCCAGGCTTTACACTTTATGCTTCCGGCTCGTATGTTGTGTGGAATTG
TGAGCGGATAACAATTTCACACAGGAAACAGCTATGACCATGATTACGCCAAGCGCGCAATTAACCCTCA
CTAAAGGGAACAAAAGCTGGAGCTGCAAGCTTAA
Features (pLannotate 1.2.2; 28 found; start..end, strand, type, name):
      1..227     +  promoter       RSV promoter: Rous sarcoma virus enhancer/promoter
    228..408     +  LTR            5' LTR (truncated): truncated 5' long terminal repeat (LTR) from HIV-1
    455..580     +  misc_feature   HIV-1 Ψ: packaging signal of human immunodeficiency virus type 1
    564..927     +  CDS            HIV-1 gag (fragment): gag protein from human immunodeficiency virus 1; gag
   1073..1306    +  misc_feature   RRE: The Rev response element (RRE) of HIV-1 allows for Rev-dependent mRNA export from the nucleus to the cytoplasm.
   1683..1709    +  CDS            Rev (fragment): human immunodeficiency virus 1 (HIV-1) Rev protein; rev; enhances nuclear export of unspliced and incompletely spliced viral mRNAs
   1713..1953    +  promoter       U6 promoter: RNA polymerase III promoter for human U6 snRNA
   1962..1989    +  ncRNA          CRISPR-DR4: Accession: RF01317 - CRISPR RNA direct repeat element
   2022..2049    +  ncRNA          CRISPR-DR4: Accession: RF01317 - CRISPR RNA direct repeat element
   2101..2218    +  misc_feature   cPPT/CTS: central polypurine tract and central termination sequence of HIV-1
   2287..2498    +  promoter       EF-1α core promoter: core promoter for human elongation factor EF-1α
   2588..3187    +  CDS            PuroR (fragment): puromycin N-acetyltransferase; pac from Streptomyces; confers resistance to puromycin
   3203..3791    +  misc_feature   WPRE: woodchuck hepatitis virus posttranscriptional regulatory element
   3842..3861    +  misc_feature   cPPT/CTS (fragment): central polypurine tract and central termination sequence of HIV-1
   3863..4096    +  LTR            3' LTR (ΔU3): self-inactivating 3' long terminal repeat (LTR) from HIV-1
   4174..4295    +  polyA_signal   SV40 poly(A) signal: SV40 polyadenylation signal
   4335..4470    +  rep_origin     SV40 ori: SV40 origin of replication
   4491..4509    -  promoter       T7 promoter: promoter for bacteriophage T7 RNA polymerase
   4517..4672    +  CDS            lacZα (fragment): LacZα fragment of β-galactosidase; lacZ fragment
   4677..5105    +  rep_origin     f1 ori (sequence partly withheld): f1 bacteriophage origin of replication; arrow indicates direction of (+) strand synthesis
   5158..5262    +  promoter       AmpR promoter: bla
   5263..6123    +  CDS            AmpR: β-lactamase; bla; confers resistance to ampicillin, carbenicillin, and related antibiotics
   6294..6882    +  rep_origin     ori: high-copy-number ColE1/pMB1/pBR322/pUC origin of replication
   7065..7157    +  CDS            lacI (fragment): lac repressor; lacI; The lac repressor binds to the lac operator to inhibit transcription in E. coli. This inhibition can be relieved by adding lactose or isopropyl-β-D-thiogalactopyranoside (IPTG).
   7170..7191    +  protein_bind   CAP binding site: CAP binding activates transcription in the presence of cAMP. E. coli catabolite activator protein
   7206..7236    +  promoter       lac promoter: promoter for the E. coli lac operon
   7244..7260    +  protein_bind   lac operator: The lac repressor binds to the lac operator to inhibit transcription in E. coli. This inhibition can be relieved by adding lactose or isopropyl-β-D-thiogalactopyranoside (IPTG). lac repressor encoded by lacI
   7305..7323    +  promoter       T3 promoter: promoter for bacteriophage T3 RNA polymerase
