[The description below was written by a language model from this plasmid's Addgene catalogue record and pLannotate feature annotations shown in this document.]
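Description:
pCsy-crRNA-EV is an empty lentiviral backbone, derived from pLenti-sgRNA, for cloning and expressing crRNAs of the Pseudomonas aeruginosa type I-F CRISPR-Cas system (PaeCascade, the Csy complex) in mammalian cells. It is propagated in E. coli as a high-copy plasmid through a ColE1/pUC-type origin with ampicillin selection (AmpR under its own bla promoter). An f1 origin, an SV40 origin, and remnants of a lac/lacZα cloning region with T7 and T3 promoters are also present from the parental backbone.

The transfer cassette has a third-generation, self-inactivating layout. An RSV promoter drives a truncated HIV-1 5' LTR, followed by the Ψ packaging signal with a gag fragment, the RRE for Rev-dependent export of genomic RNA, a cPPT/CTS element, a WPRE, and a ΔU3 3' LTR with a downstream SV40 polyadenylation signal. Within this frame, a human U6 RNA polymerase III promoter sits directly upstream of two annotated 28-nt CRISPR direct repeats separated by a short gap of about 30 nt. This repeat–gap–repeat arrangement is presumably where a spacer is inserted, giving a pre-crRNA whose repeats are recognised and processed by the type I-F machinery, although the record does not describe the cloning sites. Downstream, an EF-1α core promoter drives a puromycin N-acetyltransferase gene (annotated as a fragment), allowing puromycin selection of transfected or transduced cells.

No insert is present, and the Cascade proteins must be supplied from separate constructs. The associated work repurposed the type I-F system as a programmable transcriptional activation tool in human cells, with this vector delivering the targeting crRNA.
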