Addgene plasmid #153944: pCsy-crRNA-EV
Purpose: (Empty Backbone) For cloning and expression of Type I-F P. aeruginosa (PaeCascade) crRNA in mammalian cells
Depositing lab: Zhou Songyang. Depositing organization: Sun Yat-Sen University. Publication: Repurposing type I-F CRISPR-Cas system as a transcriptional activation tool in human cells. Chen Y, Liu J, Zhi S, Zheng Q, Ma W, Huang J, Liu Y, Liu D, Liang P, Songyang Z. Nat Commun. 2020 Jun 19;11(1):3136. doi: 10.1038/s41467-020-16880-8. PubMed 32561716.
Backbone
  Vector backbone: pLenti-sgRNA
  Backbone size (bp): 7251
  Vector type: Mammalian Expression, Lentiviral, CRISPR
Growth in bacteria
  Bacterial resistance: Ampicillin, 100 μg/mL
  Growth temperature: 37°C
  Growth strain: NEB Stable
  Copy number: High Copy
Gene/Insert
  Gene/Insert name: None
Terms and licenses: Academic/Nonprofit Terms; Industry Terms: Not Available to Industry
How to cite: pCsy-crRNA-EV was a gift from Zhou Songyang (Addgene plasmid # 153944 ; http://n2t.net/addgene:153944 ; RRID:Addgene_153944)
